>Addgene plasmid #239538 | pVL1279 | addgene full sequence | sequence record 475862 | Addgene NGS Result
ACTGGCCGATAATTGCAGACGAACGTTGATAGGTCAAGATCAATGTAAACAATTACTTTGTTATGTAGAG
TTTTTTTAGCTACCTATATTCCACCATAACATCAATCATGCGGTTGCTGGTGTATTTACCAATAATGTTT
AATGTATATATATATATATATATATGGGGCCGTATACTTACATATAGTAGATGTCAAGCGTAGGCGCTTC
CCCTGCCGGCTGTGAGGGCGCCATAACCAAGGTATCTATAGACCGCCAATCAGCAAACTACCTCCGTACA
TTCATGTTGCACCCACACATTTATACACCCAGACCGCGACAAATTACCCATAAGGTTGTTTGTGACGGCG
TCGTACAAGAGAACGTGGGAACTTTTTAGGCTCACCAAAAAAGAAAGAAAAAATACGAGTTGCTGACAGA
AGCCTCAAGAAAAAAAAAATTCTTCTTCGACTATGCTGGAGGCAGAGATGATCGAGCCGGTAGTTAACTA
TATATAGCTAAATTGGTTCCATCACCTTCTTTTCTGGTGTCGCTCCTTCTAGTGCTATTTCTGGCTTTTC
CTATTTTTTTTTTTCCATTTTTCTTTCTCTCTTTCTAATATATAAATTCTCTTGCATTTTCTATTTTTCT
CTCTATCTATTCTACTTGTTTATTCCCTTCAAGGTTTTTTTTTAAGGAGTACTTGTTTTTAGAATATACG
GTCAACGAACTATAATTAACTAAACAGATCTATGCCACCACCATCAAGAAGTAGAATAAACAAAACAAGA
ACATTAGGAATAGTGGGTACAGCTATAGCAGTGTTGGTCACGTCCTACTATATATATCAAAAGGTGACAG
GTTCTTCTTCTCACGGCTCCCATGACGGGGCCAGCACCGAGAAGCATCTTGCTACTCATGACATTGCGCC
CACCCACGACGCCATCAAGATAGTGCCCAAGGGCCATGGCCAGACAGCCACAAAGCCCGGTGCCCAAGAG
AAGGAGGTCCGCAACGCCGCCCTATTTGCGGCCATCAAGGAGTCCAATATCAAGCCCTGGAGCAAGGAGT
CCATCCACCTCTATTTCGCCATCTTCGTCGCCTTTTGTTGTGCATGCGCCAACGGTTACGATGGTTCACT
CATGACCGGAATCATCGCTATGGACAAGTTCCAGAACCAATTCCACACTGGTGACACTGGTCCTAAAGTC
TCTGTCATCTTTTCTCTCTATACCGTTGGTGCCATGGTTGGAGCTCCCTTCGCTGCTATCCTCTCTGATC
GTTTTGGCCGTAAGAAGGGCATGTTCATCGGTGGTATCTTTATCATTGTCGGCTCCATTATTGTTGCTAG
CTCCTCCAAGCTCGCTCAGTTTGTCGTTGGCCGCTTCGTTCTTGGCCTCGGTATCGCCATCATGACCGTT
GCTGCCCCGGCCTACTCCATCGAAATCGCCCCTCCTCACTGGCGCGGTCGCTGCACTGGCTTCTACAACT
GCGGTTGGTTCGGAGGTTCGATTCCTGCCGCCTGCATCACCTATGGCTGCTACTTCATTAAGAGCAACTG
GTCATGGCGTATCCCCTTGATCCTTCAGGCTTTCACGTGCCTTATCGTCATGTCCTCCGTCTTCTTCCTC
CCAGAATCCCCTCGCTTCCTATTTGCCAACGGCCGCGACGCTGAGGCTGTTGCCTTTCTTGTCAAGTATC
ACGGCAACGGCGATCCCAATTCCAAGCTGGTGTTGCTGGAGACTGAGGAGATGAGGGACGGTATCAGGAC
CGACGGTGTCGACAAGGTCTGGTGGGATTACCGCCCGCTCTTCATGACCCACAGCGGTCGCTGGCGCATG
GCCCAGGTGCTCATGATCTCCATCTTTGGCCAGTTCTCCGGCAACGGACTCGGTTACTTCAATACCGTCA
TCTTCAAGAACATTGGTGTCACCAGCACCTCCCAACAGCTCGCCTACAACATCCTCAACTCCGTCATCTC
CGCTATCGGTGCCTTGACCGCCGTTTCCATGACTGATCGTATGCCCCGCCGCGCGGTGCTCATTATCGGT
ACCTTCATGTGCGCCGCTGCTCTTGCCACCAACTCGGGTCTTTCGGCTACTCTCGACAAGCAGACTCAAA
GAGGCACGCAAATCAACCTGAACCAGGGTATGAACGAGCAGGATGCCAAGGACAACGCCTACCTCCACGT
CGACAGCAACTACGCCAAGGGTGCCCTGGCCGCTTACTTCCTCTTCAACGTCATCTTCTCCTTCACCTAC
ACTCCCCTCCAGGGTGTTATTCCCACCGAGGCTCTGGAAACCACCATCCGTGGCAAGGGTCTTGCCCTTT
CCGGCTTCATTGTCAACGCCATGGGCTTCATCAACCAGTTCGCTGGCCCCATCGCTCTCCACAACATTGG
CTACAAGTACATCTTTGTCTTTGTCGGCTGGGATCTTATCGAAACCGTCGCTTGGTACTTCTTTGGTGTC
GAATCCCAAGGCCGTACCCTGGAGCAGCTCGAATGGGTCTACGACCAGCCCAACCCCGTCAAGGCCTCCC
TAAAAGTCGAAAAGGTCGTCGTCCAGGCCGACGGCCATGTGTCCGAAGCTATCGTTGCTGGATCCGTTTC
TAAAGGTGAAGAATTATTCACTGGTGTTGTCCCAATTTTGGTTGAATTAGATGGTGATGTTAATGGTCAC
AAATTTTCTGTCTCCGGTGAAGGTGAAGGTGATGCTACTTACGGTAAATTGACCTTAAAATTTATTTGTA
CTACTGGTAAATTGCCAGTTCCATGGCCAACCTTAGTCACTACTTTATCTTGGGGTGTTCAATGTTTTGC
AAGATACCCAGATCATATGAAACAACATGACTTTTTCAAGTCTGCCATGCCAGAAGGTTATGTTCAAGAA
AGAACTATTTTTTTCAAAGATGACGGTAACTACAAGACCAGAGCTGAAGTCAAGTTTGAAGGTGATACCT
TAGTTAATAGAATCGAATTAAAAGGTATTGATTTTAAAGAAGATGGTAACATTTTAGGTCACAAATTGGA
ATACAATTATTTCTCTGACAATGTTTACATCACTGCTGACAAACAAAAGAATGGTATCAAAGCTAACTTC
AAAATTAGACACAACATTGAAGATGGTGGTGTTCAATTAGCTGACCATTATCAACAAAATACTCCAATTG
GTGATGGTCCAGTCTTGTTACCAGACAACCATTACTTATCCACTCAATCTAAGTTATCCAAAGATCCAAA
CGAAAAGAGGGACCACATGGTCTTGTTAGAATTTGTTACTGCTGCTGGTATTACCTTGGGTATGGATGAA
TTGTACAAATAACTCGAGTGGCGCCAATTGGTGCGGCAATTGATAATAACGAAAATGTCTTTTAATGATC
TGGGTATAATGAGGAATTTTCCGAACGTTTTTACTTTATATATATATATACATGTAACATATATTCTATA
CGCTATAGAGAAAGGAAATTTTTCAATTAAAAAAAAAATAGAGAAAGAGTTTCACTTCTTGATTATCGCT
AACACTAATGGTTGAAGTACTGCTACTTTAATTTTATGCTGCCAAACCAGATGTCAACACAGCTACAACG
ACTAGAGATCTATGTGAGGATCCTAACTCGAGATCGAGCTGGATGCACACACTGGCTTAAGATGACAACG
CCTTGCCAACAGGGAGTTCTTCAGAGACATGGAGGCTCAAAACGAAATTATTGACAGCCTAGACATCAAT
AGTCATACAACAGAAAGCGACCACCCAACTTTGGCTGATAATAGCGTATAAACAATGCATACTTTGTACG
TTCAAAATACAATGCAGTAGATATATTTATGCATATTACATATAATACATATCACATAGGAAGCAACAGG
CGCGTTGGACTTTTAATTTTCGAGGACCGCGAATCCTTACATCACACCCAATCCCCCACAAGTGATCCCC
CACACACCATAGCTTCAAAATGTTTCTACTCCTTTTTTACTCTTCCAGATTTTCTCGGACTCCGCGCATC
GCCGTACCACTTCAAAACACCCAAGCACAGCATACTAAATTTCCCCTCTTTCTTCCTCTAGGGTGTCGTT
AATTACCCGTACTAAAGGTTTGGAAAAGAAAAAAGACACCGCCTCGTTTCTTTTTCTTCGTCGAAAAAGG
CAATAAAAATTTTTATCACGTTTCTTTTTCTTGAAAATTTTTTTTTTTGATTTTTTTCTCTTTCGATGAC
CTCCCATTGATATTTAAGTTAATAAACGGTCATCAATTTCTCAAGTTTCAGTTTCATTTTTCTTGTTCTA
TTACAACTTTTTTTACTTCTTGCTCATTAGAAAGAAAGCATAGCAATCTAATCTAAGTTTTAATTACAAA
AGATCTATGCCACCACCATCAAGAAGTAGAATAAACAAAACAAGAACATTAGGAATAGTGGGTACAGCTA
TAGCAGTGTTGGTCACGTCCTACTATATATATCAAAAGGTGACAGGTTCTGTGTCCAAAGGAGAGGAGTT
AATCAAGGAAAACATGAGAATGAAAGTTGTCATGGAGGGCTCCGTTAATGGTCACCAATTCAAGTGTACA
GGGGAAGGTGAAGGTAATCCTTACATGGGTACACAAACTATGAGAATTAAAGTAATTGAAGGCGGACCAC
TACCATTTGCATTTGACATTCTGGCAACGTCATTCATGTACGGATCACGAACTTTCATCAAGTACCCTAA
AGGTATACCAGACTTTTTCAAGCAATCTTTTCCAGAGGGTTTTACATGGGAAAGGGTTACAAGATACGAA
GATGGGGGTGTCGTCACAGTTATGCAAGATACTTCATTAGAAGATGGCTGCCTTGTCTATCATGTGCAAG
TAAGAGGGGTGAATTTTCCTTCTAACGGACCTGTGATGCAGAAAAAGACCAAAGGTTGGGAACCAAATAC
TGAAATGATGTACCCAGCTGATGGAGGTTTGAGAGGCTACACACACATGGCGCTTAAAGTTGATGGTGGA
GGTCATTTGTCTTGTAGTTTTGTTACCACTTATCGTTCTAAAAAGACTGTTGGCAATATCAAAATGCCAG
GAATACATGCTGTAGACCACAGACTAGAAAGACTCGAAGAGAGCGATAACGAAATGTTCGTTGTACAGAG
AGAGCATGCCGTAGCCAAATTTGCTGGCTTAGGCGGTGGTATGGATGAATTGTATAAGGGATCCGGGTCA
GGCTCCGGATCTGGCCCTCCCCCAGCTCTTCCGCCAAAAAGACGAAGGTAATGGCAGTGCTTTTAACTAA
GAATTATTAGTCTTTTCTGCTTATTTTTTCATCATAGTTTAGAACACTTTATATTAACGAATAGTTTATG
AATCTATTTAGGTTTAAAAATTGATACAGTTTTATAAGTTACTTTTTCAAAGACTCGTGCTGTCTATTGC
ATAATGCACTGGAAGGGGAAAAAAAAGGTGCACACGCGTGGCTTTTTCTTGAATTTGCAGTTTGAAAAAT
GCTGAGCAGTTACAGAGATGTTACGAACCACTAGTGCACTGCAGTACACGGTTTCCTTGAAATTTTTTTG
ATTCGGTAATCTCCGAACAGAAGGAAGAACGAAGGAAGGAGCACAGACTTAGATTGGTATATATACGCAT
ATGTAGTGTTGAAGAAACATGAAATTGCCCAGTATTCTTAACCCAACTGCACAGAACAAAAACGTGCAGG
AAACGAAGATAAATCATGTCGAAAGCTACATATAAGGAACGTGCTGCTACTCATCCTAGTCCTGTTGCTG
CCAAGCTATTTAATATCATGCACGAAAAGCAAACAAACTTGTGTGCTTCATTGGATGTTCGTACCACCAA
GGAATTACTGGAGTTAGTTGAAGCATTAGGTCCCAAAATTTGTTTACTAAAAACACATGTGGATATCTTG
ACTGATTTTTCCATGGAGGGCACAGTTAAGCCGCTAAAGGCATTATCCGCCAAGTACAATTTTTTACTCT
TCGAAGACAGAAAATTTGCTGACATTGGTAATACAGTCAAATTGCAGTACTCTGCGGGTGTATACAGAAT
AGCAGAATGGGCAGACATTACGAATGCACACGGTGTGGTGGGCCCAGGTATTGTTAGCGGTTTGAAGCAG
GCGGCAGAAGAAGTAACAAAGGAACCTAGAGGCCTTTTGATGTTAGCAGAATTGTCATGCAAGGGCTCCC
TATCTACTGGAGAATATACTAAGGGTACTGTTGACATTGCGAAGAGCGACAAAGATTTTGTTATCGGCTT
TATTGCTCAAAGAGACATGGGTGGAAGAGATGAAGGTTACGATTGGTTGATTATGACACCCGGTGTGGGT
TTAGATGACAAGGGAGATGCATTGGGTCAACAGTATAGAACCGTGGATGATGTGGTTTCTACAGGATCTG
ACATTATTATTGTTGGAAGAGGACTATTTGCAAAGGGAAGGGATGCTAAGGTAGAGGGTGAACGTTACAG
AAAAGCAGGCTGGGAAGCATATTTGAGAAGATGCGGCCAGCAAAACTAAAAAACTGTATTATAAGTAAAT
GCATGTATACTAAACTCACAAATTAGAGCTTCAATTTAATTATATCAGTTATTACCCGAGTAGAGCACTT
GAATCCACTGCCCCGGGAATCTCGGTCGTAATGATTTCTATAATGACGAAAAAAAAAAAATTGGAAAGAA
AAAGCTTCATGGCCTTTATAAAAAGGAACTATCCAATACCTCGCCAGAACCAAGTAACAGTATTTTACGG
GGCACAAATCAAGAACAATAAGACAGGACTGTAAAGATGGACGCATTGAACTCCAAAGAACAACAAGAGT
TCCAAAAAGTAGTGGAACAAAAGCAAATGAAGGATTTCATGCGTTTGTACTCTAATCTGGTAGAAAGATG
TTTCACAGACTGTGTCAATGACTTCACAACATCAAAGCTAACCAATAAGGAACAAACATGCATCATGAAG
TGCTCAGAAAAGTTCTTGAAGCATAGCGAACGTGTAGGGCAGCGTTTCCAAGAACAAAACGCTGCCTTGG
GACAAGGCTTGGGCCGATAAGGTGTACTGGCGTATATATATCTAATTATGTATCTCTGGTGTAGCCCATT
TTTAGCATGTAAATATAAAGACCGAGCGGCCGCGTGTTACAACCAATTAACCAATTCTGATTAGAAAAAC
TCATCGAGCATCAAATGAAACTGCAATTTATTCATATCAGGATTATCAATACCATATTTTTGAAAAAGCC
GTTTCTGTAATGAAGGAGAAAACTCACCGAGGCAGTTCCATAGGATGGCAAGATCCTGGTATCGGTCTGC
GATTCCGACTCGTCCAACATCAATACAACCTATTAATTTCCCCTCGTCAAAAATAAGGTTATCAAGTGAG
AAATCACCATGAGTGACGACTGAATCCGGTGAGAATGGCAAAAGCTTATGCATTTCTTTCCAGACTTGTT
CAACAGGCCAGCCATTACGCTCGTCATCAAAATCACTCGCATCAACCAAACCGTTATTCATTCGTGATTG
CGCCTGAGCGAGGCGAAATACGCGATCGCTGTTAAAAGGACAATTACAAACAGGAATCGAATGCAACCGG
CGCAGGAACACTGCCAGCGCATCAACAATATTTTCACCTGAATCAGGATATTCTTCTAATACCTGGAATG
CTGTTTTCCCGGGGATCGCAGTGGTGAGTAACCATGCATCATCAGGAGTACGGATAAAATGCTTGATGGT
CGGAAGAGGCATAAATTCCGTCAGCCAGTTTAGTCTGACCATCTCATCTGTAACATCATTGGCAACGCTA
CCTTTGCCATGTTTCAGAAACAACTCTGGCGCATCGGGCTTCCCATACAATCGATAGATTGTCGCACCTG
ATTGCCCGACATTATCGCGAGCCCATTTATACCCATATAAATCAGCATCCATGTTGGAATTTAATCGCGG
CCTGGAGCAAGACGTTTCCCGTTGAATATGGCTCATAACACCCCTTGTATTACTGTTTATGTAAGCAGAC
AGTTTTATTGTTCATGATGATATATTTTTATCTTGTGCAATGTAACATCAGAGATTTTGAGACACAACGT
GGCTTTGTTGAATAAATCGAACTTTTGCTGAGTTGAAGGATCAGTCATGACCAAAATCCCTTAACGTGAG
TTTTCGTTCCACTGAGCGTCAGACCCCGTAGAAAAGATCAAAGGATCTTCTTGAGATCCTTTTTTTCTGC
GCGTAATCTGCTGCTTGCAAACAAAAAAACCACCGCTACCAGCGGTGGTTTGTTTGCCGGATCAAGAGCT
ACCAACTCTTTTTCCGAAGGTAACTGGCTTCAGCAGAGCGCAGATACCAAATACTGTTCTTCTAGTGTAG
CCGTAGTTAGGCCACCACTTCAAGAACTCTGTAGCACCGCCTACATACCTCGCTCTGCTAATCCTGTTAC
CAGTGGCTGCTGCCAGTGGCGATAAGTCGTGTCTTACCGGGTTGGACTCAAGACGATAGTTACCGGATAA
GGCGCAGCGGTCGGGCTGAACGGGGGGTTCGTGCACACAGCCCAGCTTGGAGCGAACGACCTACACCGAA
CTGAGATACCTACAGCGTGAGCTATGAGAAAGCGCCACGCTTCCCGAAGGGAGAAAGGCGGACAGGTATC
CGGTAAGCGGCAGGGTCGGAACAGGAGAGCGCACGAGGGAGCTTCCAGGGGGAAACGCCTGGTATCTTTA
TAGTCCTGTCGGGTTTCGCCACCTCTGACTTGAGCGTCGATTTTTGTGATGCTCGTCAGGGGGGCGGAGC
CTATGGAAAAACGCCAGCAACGCGGCCTTTTTACGGTTCCTGGCCTTTTGCTGGCCTTTTGCTCACATGT
TCTTTCCTGCGTTATCCCCTGATTCTGTGGATAACCGTGCGGCCGCCAATGCTAAATTCGAGTGAAACAC
AGGAAGATCAGAAAATCCTCATTTCATCCATATTAACAATAATTTCAAATGTTTATTTGCATTATTTGAA
ACTAGGCAAGACAAGCAACGAAACGTTTTTGAAAATTTTGAGTATTTTCAATAAATTTGTAGAGGACTCA
GATATTGAAAAAAAGCTACAGCAATTAATACTTGATAAGAAGAGTATTGAGAAGGGCAACGGTTCATCAT
CTCATGGATCTGCACATGAACAAACACCAGAGTCAAACGACGTTGAAATTGAGGCTACTGCGCCAATTGA
TGACAATACAGACGATGATAACAAACCGAAGTTATCTGATGTAGAAAAGGATTAAAGATGCTAAGAGATA
GTGATGATATTTCATAAATAATGTAATTCTATATATGTTAATTACCTTTTTTGCGAGGCATATTTATGGT
GAAGGATAAGTTTTGACCATCAAAGAAGGTTAATGTGGCTGTGGTTTCAGGGTCCATAAAGCCCACATGG
ATAACATTACCCCTGAATTCGCATCTAGACTGA
Features (pLannotate 1.2.2; 11 found; start..end, strand, type, name):
    732..839     +  CDS            PEX22 (fragment): PEX22_YEAST - Experimental evidence at protein level: Swiss-Prot protein existence level 1. Involved in peroxisome biogenesis. From Saccharomyces cerevisiae (strain ATCC 204508 / S288c) (Baker's yeast).
   2586..3299    +  CDS            mTurquoise2: mTurquoise2 is a basic (constitutively fluorescent) cyan fluorescent protein published in 2012, derived from Aequorea victoria. It is reported to be a rapidly-maturing monomer with very low acid sensitivity.
   3642..3758    +  CDS            MRL1 (fragment): MRL1_YEAST - Experimental evidence at protein level: Swiss-Prot protein existence level 1. Sorting receptor involved in the transport of vacuolar enzymes from the Golgi complex to the vacuole. Involved in the delivery and maturation of PEP4 (vacuolar proteinase A) and PRB1 (vacuolar proteinase B). From Saccharomyces cerevisiae (strain ATCC 204508 / S288c) (Baker's yeast).
   3920..4327    +  promoter       TEF1 promoter: S. cerevisiae TEF1; promoter for EF-1α
   4461..5168    +  CDS            mRuby2: mRuby2 is a basic (constitutively fluorescent) red fluorescent protein published in 2012, derived from Entacmaea quadricolor. It has moderate acid sensitivity.
   5509..5685    +  promoter       URA3 promoter (fragment): S. cerevisiae URA3
   5686..6489    +  CDS            URA3: orotidine-5'-phosphate decarboxylase, required for uracil biosynthesis; S. cerevisiae URA3; yeast auxotrophic marker, counterselectable with 5-fluoroorotic acid (5-FOA)
   6757..7017    +  CDS            TIM9: TIM9_YEAST - Experimental evidence at protein level: Swiss-Prot protein existence level 1. Mitochondrial intermembrane chaperone that participates in the import and insertion of multi-pass transmembrane proteins into the mitochondrial inner membrane. Also required for the transfer of beta- barrel precursors from the TOM complex to the sorting and assembly machinery (SAM complex) of the outer membrane. Acts as a chaperone-like protein that protects the hydrophobic precursors from aggregation and guide them through the mitochondrial intermembrane space. Compared to TIM10, it may have a strong st
   7131..7946    -  CDS            KanR: aminoglycoside phosphotransferase; aph(3')-Ia; confers resistance to kanamycin in bacteria or G418 (Geneticin®) in eukaryotes
   8171..8759    +  rep_origin     ori: high-copy-number ColE1/pMB1/pBR322/pUC origin of replication
   8866..9222    +  CDS            GEA2 (fragment): GEA2_YEAST - Experimental evidence at protein level: Swiss-Prot protein existence level 1. Activates the ARF proteins by exchanging bound GDP for free GTP. Plays a role in maintaining mitochondrial morphology (PubMed:25190516). From Saccharomyces cerevisiae (strain ATCC 204508 / S288c) (Baker's yeast).
