[The description below was written by a language model from this plasmid's Addgene catalogue record and pLannotate feature annotations shown in this document.]
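Description:
pVL1279 is a yeast expression plasmid assembled by Golden Gate cloning on the in-house TMP138 backbone. It is propagated in E. coli through a high-copy ColE1/pUC-type origin with kanamycin resistance, and selected in Saccharomyces cerevisiae through the URA3 auxotrophic marker, which is also counterselectable with 5-FOA. The feature table annotates no yeast replication origin or centromere. It does pick up genomic-looking fragments of GEA2 and TIM9 flanking the marker and bacterial region, which may reflect chromosomal homology arms for integration, but the record does not state how the plasmid is maintained in yeast.

The main insert fuses the first 36 residues of S. cerevisiae Pex22, a peroxisomal membrane anchor, directly to the Neurospora crassa CDT1 membrane protein, followed by mTurquoise2 and two Crk SH3 domains. The Pex22 segment is meant to carry the CDT1 cargo to the peroxisomal membrane, with the cyan tag reporting its location. Depositor comments list two more cassettes. One is a Ynd1p truncation (residues 1-495) carrying an enhanced PTS1 signal for import into the peroxisome. The other is Pex22(1-36)-mRuby2 bearing an SH3-binding peptide, a red peroxisomal marker whose ligand could pair with the SH3 domains on the cargo fusion.

The annotation detects the Pex22 fragment, mTurquoise2, mRuby2 and a TEF1 promoter upstream of mRuby2. CDT1, the SH3 domains and the promoter of the main cassette are not annotated. No Ynd1p feature appears either, and the 9.4 kb map leaves little unannotated room for it, so its presence cannot be confirmed from the table. The construct suits studies of targeting heterologous membrane proteins to yeast peroxisomes.
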