Addgene plasmid #239538: pVL1279
Purpose: Express CDT1 membrane protein cargo fused directly to Pex22 TMD, peroxisomal Ynd1p truncation, and peroxisomal mRuby2
Depositing lab: John Dueber. Depositing organization: University of California, Berkeley.
Backbone
  Vector backbone: TMP138
  Backbone manufacturer: Internal
  Vector type: Yeast Expression
  Selectable markers: URA3
Growth in bacteria
  Bacterial resistance: Kanamycin, 50 μg/mL
  Growth temperature: 37°C
  Growth strain: DH5alpha
  Copy number: High Copy
Gene/Insert
  Gene/Insert name: ScPex22(1-36)-NcCDT1-mTurquoise2-2xCrk_SH3
  Species: S. cerevisiae (budding yeast); Neurospora crassa
  Cloning method: Golden Gate
Terms and licenses: Academic/Nonprofit Terms; Industry Terms: Not Available to Industry
Depositor comments: Additional inserts: 1) ScYnd1p(1-495)-ePTS1; 2) ScPex22(1-36)-mRuby2-SH3pep
How to cite: pVL1279 was a gift from John Dueber (Addgene plasmid # 239538 ; http://n2t.net/addgene:239538 ; RRID:Addgene_239538)
